Addgene plasmid #176205: CAG.CenpB(FL)-GFP-Halo
Purpose: Centromeric anchor for TMP-Halo dimerization system
Depositing lab: Michael Lampson. Publication: Tension promotes kinetochore-microtubule release by Aurora B kinase. Chen GY, Renda F, Zhang H, Gokden A, Wu DZ, Chenoweth DM, Khodjakov A, Lampson MA. J Cell Biol. 2021 Jun 7;220(6). pii: 212027. doi: 10.1083/jcb.202007030. PubMed 33904910.
Backbone
  Vector backbone: pEM791
  Vector type: Mammalian Expression
  Selectable markers: Puromycin
Growth in bacteria
  Bacterial resistance: Ampicillin, 100 μg/mL
  Growth temperature: 37°C
  Growth strain: DH5alpha
  Copy number: High Copy
Gene/Insert
  Gene/Insert name: CenpB-GFP-Halo (alt name: full length CenpB)
  Species: H. sapiens (human)
Terms and licenses: Academic/Nonprofit Terms; Industry Terms: Not Available to Industry
How to cite: CAG.CenpB(FL)-GFP-Halo was a gift from Michael Lampson (Addgene plasmid # 176205 ; http://n2t.net/addgene:176205 ; RRID:Addgene_176205)
