[The description below was written by a language model from this plasmid's Addgene catalogue record and pLannotate feature annotations shown in this document.]
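Description:
CAG.CenpB(FL)-GFP-Halo is a 9.4 kb mammalian expression plasmid built on the pEM791 backbone. It is propagated in E. coli through a high-copy ColE1/pUC-type origin and selected with ampicillin via the β-lactamase gene and its native promoter. The payload is a single fusion open reading frame in which full-length human CENP-B is followed in frame order by EGFP and then HaloTag. It is driven by the composite CAG promoter (CMV immediate-early enhancer, chicken β-actin promoter and a chimeric β-actin/β-globin intron) and terminated by a rabbit β-globin polyadenylation signal.

Upstream of the expression unit lies a puromycin N-acetyltransferase coding sequence with a bGH polyadenylation signal. No promoter is annotated directly in front of it. A lox2272 site sits immediately before PuroR and a loxP site lies downstream of the β-globin terminator, so these two incompatible lox sites bracket the marker and the transgene. This layout is characteristic of a Cre recombinase-mediated cassette exchange donor, in which the promoterless marker would become expressed only after integration at a matching genomic acceptor locus, although the record itself does not state this use.

Functionally, CENP-B binds the CENP-B box in alphoid satellite DNA and so targets the fusion to centromeres. EGFP allows its localisation to be visualised, and HaloTag covalently captures chloroalkane ligands. According to the record, the construct serves as the centromeric anchor in a TMP-Halo chemical dimerization system, in which a bifunctional ligand would recruit a second, separately supplied protein to centromeres. The partner protein is not encoded on this plasmid.
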