Features (pLannotate 1.2.2; 24 found; start..end, strand, type, name):
     52..100     +  polyA_signal   HSV TK poly(A) signal: herpes simplex virus thymidine kinase polyadenylation signal (Cole and Stacy, 1985)
    191..207     -  polyA_signal   bGH poly(A) signal (fragment): bovine growth hormone polyadenylation signal
    312..345     -  protein_bind   lox2272: Cre-mediated recombination occurs in the 8-bp core sequence (GGATACTT). lox2272 sites are compatible with each other, but incompatible with loxP or loxN sites (Lee and Saito, 1988). Cre recombinase
    350..949     +  CDS            PuroR: puromycin N-acetyltransferase; pac from Streptomyces alboniger; confers resistance to puromycin
    999..1064    +  CDS            dmpM (fragment): DMPM_STRAD - Protein inferred from homology: Swiss-Prot protein existence level 3. From Streptomyces alboniger.
   1091..1202    +  polyA_signal   bGH poly(A) signal: bovine growth hormone polyadenylation signal
   1347..1650    +  enhancer       CMV enhancer: human cytomegalovirus immediate early enhancer
   1652..1929    +  promoter       chicken β-actin promoter: No description available
   1930..2946    +  intron         chimeric intron: chimera between introns from chicken β-actin and rabbit β-globin
   3029..4825    +  CDS            CENPB: CENPB_HUMAN - Experimental evidence at protein level: Swiss-Prot protein existence level 1. Interacts with centromeric heterochromatin in chromosomes and binds to a specific 17 bp subset of alphoid satellite DNA, called the CENP-B box (PubMed:11726497). May organize arrays of centromere satellite DNA into a higher-order structure which then directs centromere formation and kinetochore assembly in mammalian chromosomes (Probable). From Homo sapiens (Human).
   4844..5560    +  CDS            EGFP: EGFP is a basic (constitutively fluorescent) green fluorescent protein published in 1996, derived from Aequorea victoria. It is reported to be a rapidly-maturing weak dimer with moderate acid sensitivity.
   5579..6466    +  CDS            HaloTag®: modified bacterial dehalogenase that forms covalent bonds with chloroalkane derivatives
   6508..6585    +  CDS            HBB (fragment): HBB_PONPY - Experimental evidence at transcript level: Swiss-Prot protein existence level 2. Involved in oxygen transport from the lung to the various peripheral tissues. From Pongo pygmaeus (Bornean orangutan).
   6656..6711    +  polyA_signal   β-globin poly(A) signal: rabbit β-globin polyadenylation signal (Gil and Proudfoot, 1987)
   7075..7108    -  protein_bind   loxP: Cre-mediated recombination occurs in the 8-bp core sequence (GCATACAT). Cre recombinase
   7121..7242    +  polyA_signal   SV40 poly(A) signal: SV40 polyadenylation signal
   7261..7279    -  promoter       T3 promoter: promoter for bacteriophage T3 RNA polymerase
   7324..7340    -  protein_bind   lac operator: The lac repressor binds to the lac operator to inhibit transcription in E. coli. This inhibition can be relieved by adding lactose or isopropyl-β-D-thiogalactopyranoside (IPTG). lac repressor encoded by lacI
   7348..7378    -  promoter       lac promoter: promoter for the E. coli lac operon
   7393..7414    -  protein_bind   CAP binding site: CAP binding activates transcription in the presence of cAMP. E. coli catabolite activator protein
   7427..7519    -  CDS            lacI (fragment): lac repressor; lacI; The lac repressor binds to the lac operator to inhibit transcription in E. coli. This inhibition can be relieved by adding lactose or isopropyl-β-D-thiogalactopyranoside (IPTG).
   7702..8290    -  rep_origin     ori: high-copy-number ColE1/pMB1/pBR322/pUC origin of replication
   8461..9321    -  CDS            AmpR: β-lactamase; bla; confers resistance to ampicillin, carbenicillin, and related antibiotics
   9322..9426    -  promoter       AmpR promoter: bla
>Addgene plasmid #176205 | CAG.CenpB(FL)-GFP-Halo | addgene full sequence | sequence record 348687 | Addgene NGS Result
AAGCTTAATAAACACGGAAGGAGACAATACCGGAAGGAACCCGCGCTATGACGGCAATAAAAAGACAGAA
TAAAACGCACGGGTGTTGGGTCGTTTGTTCATAAACGCGGGGTTCGGTCCCAGGGCTGGCACTCTGTCGA
TACCCCACCGAGACCCCATTGGGGCCAATACGCCCGCGTTTCTTCCTTTTCCCCACCCCACCCCCCAAGT
TCGGGTGAAGGCCCAGGGCTCGCAGCCAACGTCGGGGCGGCAGGCCCTGCCATAGCCACTGGCCCCGTGG
GTTAGGGACGGGGTCCCCCATTCGAGAATAAATAACTTCGTATAAAGTATCCTATACGAAGTTATCACCA
TGACCGAGTACAAGCCCACGGTGCGCCTCGCCACCCGCGACGACGTCCCCCGGGCCGTACGCACCCTCGC
CGCCGCGTTCGCCGACTACCCCGCCACGCGCCACACCGTCGACCCGGACCGCCACATCGAGCGGGTCACC
GAGCTGCAAGAACTCTTCCTCACGCGCGTCGGGCTCGACATCGGCAAGGTGTGGGTCGCGGACGACGGCG
CCGCGGTGGCGGTCTGGACCACGCCGGAGAGCGTCGAAGCGGGGGCGGTGTTCGCCGAGATCGGCCCGCG
CATGGCCGAGTTGAGCGGTTCCCGGCTGGCCGCGCAGCAACAGATGGAAGGCCTCCTGGCGCCGCACCGG
CCCAAGGAGCCCGCGTGGTTCCTGGCCACCGTCGGCGTCTCGCCCGACCACCAGGGCAAGGGTCTGGGCA
GCGCCGTCGTGCTCCCCGGAGTGGAGGCGGCCGAGCGCGCCGGGGTGCCCGCCTTCCTGGAGACCTCCGC
GCCCCGCAACCTCCCCTTCTACGAGCGGCTCGGCTTCACCGTCACCGCCGACGTCGAGGTGCCCGAAGGA
CCGCGCACCTGGTGCATGACCCGCAAGCCCGGTGCCTGACGCCCGCCCCACGACCCGCAGCGCCCGACCG
AAAGGAGCGCACGACCCCATGGCTCCGACCGAAGCCACCCGGGGCGGCCCCGCCGACCCCGCACCCGCCC
CCGAGGCCCACCGACTCTAGAGCTCGCTGATCAGCCTCGACTGTGCCTTCTAGTTGCCAGCCATCTGTTG
TTTGCCCCTCCCCCGTGCCTTCCTTGACCCTGGAAGGTGCCACTCCCACTGTCCTTTCCTAATAAAATGA
GGAAATTGCATCGCATTGTCTGAGTAGGTGTCATTCTATTCTGGGGGGTGGGGTGGGGCAGGACAGCAAG
GGGGAGGATTGGGAAGACAATAGCACTAGTTATTAATAGTAATCAATTACGGGGTCATTAGTTCATAGCC
CATATATGGAGTTCCGCGTTACATAACTTACGGTAAATGGCCCGCCTGGCTGACCGCCCAACGACCCCCG
CCCATTGACGTCAATAATGACGTATGTTCCCATAGTAACGCCAATAGGGACTTTCCATTGACGTCAATGG
GTGGAGTATTTACGGTAAACTGCCCACTTGGCAGTACATCAAGTGTATCATATGCCAAGTACGCCCCCTA
TTGACGTCAATGACGGTAAATGGCCCGCCTGGCATTATGCCCAGTACATGACCTTATGGGACTTTCCTAC
TTGGCAGTACATCTACGTATTAGTCATCGCTATTACCATGGTCGAGGTGAGCCCCACGTTCTGCTTCACT
CTCCCCATCTCCCCCCCCTCCCCACCCCCAATTTTGTATTTATTTATTTTTTAATTATTTTGTGCAGCGA
TGGGGGCGGGGGGGGGGGGGGGGCGCGCGCCRGGSGGGGSGGGGSGGGGSGRGGGGSGGGGSGGGGCGAG
GCGGAGAGGTGCGGCGGCAGCCAATCAGAGCGGCGCGCTCCGAAAGTTTCCTTTTATGGCGAGGCGGCGG
CGGCGGCGGCCCTATAAAAAGCGAAGCGCGCGGCGGGCGGGAGTCGCTGCGCGCTGCCTTCGCCCCGTGC
CCCGCTCCGCCGCCGCCTCGCGCCGCCCGCCCCGGCTCTGACTGACCGCGTTACTCCCACAGGTGAGCGG
GCGGGACGGCCCTTCTCCTCCGGGCTGTAATTAGCGCTTGGTTTAATGACGGCTTGTTTCTTTTCTGTGG
CTGCGTGAAAGCCTTGAGGGGCTCCGGGAGGGCCCTTTGTGCGGGGGGAGCGGCTCGGGGGGTGCGTGCG
TGTGTGTGTGCGTGGGGAGCGCCGCGTGCGGCTCCGCGCTGCCCGGCGGCTGTGAGCGCTGCGGGCGCGG
CGCGGGGCTTTGTGCGCTCCGCAGTGTGCGCGAGGGGAGCGCGGCCGGGGGCGGTGCCCCGCGGTGCGGG
GGGGGCTGCGAGGGGAACAAAGGCTGCGTGCGGGGTGTGTGCGTGGGGGGGTGAGCAGGGGGTGTGGGCG
CGTCGGTCGGGCTGCAACCCCCCCTGCACCCCCCTCCCCGAGTTGCTGAGCACGGCCCGGCTTCGGGTGC
GGGGCTCCGTACGGGGCGTGGCGCGGGGCTCGCCGTGCCGGGCGGGGGGTGGCGGCAGGTGGGGGTGCCG
GGCGGGGCGGGGCCGCCTCGGGCCGGGGAGGGCTCGGGGGAGGGGCGCGGCGGCCCCCGGAGCGCCGGCG
GCTGTCGAGGCGCGGCGAGCCGCAGCCATTGCCTTTTATGGTAATCGTGCGAGAGGGCGCAGGGACTTCC
TTTGTCCCAAATCTGTGCGGAGCCGAAATCTGGGAGGCGCCGCCGCACCCCCTCTAGCGGGCGCGGGGCG
AAGCGGTGCGGCGCCGGCAGGAAGGAAATGGGCGGGGAGGGCCTTCGTGCGTCGCCGCGCCGCCGTCCCC
TTCTCCCTCTCCAGCCTCGGGGCTGTCCGCGGGGGGACGGCTGCCTTCGGGGGGGACGGGGCAGGGCGGG
GTTCGGCTTCTGGCGTGTGACCGGCGGCTCTAGAGCCTCTGCTAACCATGTTCATGCCTTCTTCTTTTTC
CTACAGCTCCTGGGCAACGTGCTGGTTATTGTGCTGTCTCATCATTTTGGCAAAGAATTGCTCGACCACC
GGCGCGCCACCGGTCACCATGGGCCCCAAGAGGCGACAGCTGACGTTCCGGGAGAAGTCACGGATCATCC
AGGAGGTGGAGGAGAATCCGGACCTGCGCAAGGGCGAGATCGCGCGGCGCTTCAACATCCCGCCGTCCAC
GCTGAGCACGATCCTGAAGAACAAGCGCGCCATCCTGGCGTCGGAGCGCAAGTACGGGGTGGCCTCCACC
TGCCGCAAGACCAACAAGCTGTCTCCCTACGACAAGCTCGAGGGCTTGCTCATCGCCTGGTTCCAGCAGA
TCCGCGCCGCCGGCCTGCCGGTCAAGGGCATCATCCTCAAGGAGAAGGCGCTGCGCATAGCCGAGGAGCT
GGGCATGGACGACTTCACCGCCTCCAACGGCTGGCTGGACCGCTTCCGCCGGCGCCACGGCGTGGTGTCC
TGCAGCGGCGTGGCCCGCGCCCGCGCGCGAAACGCTGCCCCCCGCACCCCGGCGGCGCCTGCCAGTCCGG
CCGCGGTGCCCTCGGAGGGCAGTGGCGGGAGCACTACTGGTTGGCGCGCTCGGGAGGAGCAGCCGCCGTC
GGTGGCCGAGGGCTACGCCTCGCAGGACGTGTTCAGCGCCACCGAGACCAGTCTATGGTACGACTTCCTG
CCCGACCAGGCCGCGGGGCTGTGCGGAGGCGACGGACGGCCGCGTCAAGCCACCCAGCGCCTGAGCGTCC
TGCTATGCGCCAATGCCGACGGCAGCGAGAAGCTGCCCCCGCTGGTGGCCGGCAAGTCGGCCAAGCCCCG
CGCAGGCCAAGCCGGCCTGCCCTGCGACTACACCGCCAACTCCAAGGGTGGTGTCACCACCCAGGCCCTG
GCCAAGTACTTGAAGGCCTTGGACACCCGAATGGCTGCAGAGTCTCGCCGGGTCCTGCTGTTGGCCGGCC
GCTTGGCTGCCCAGTCCTTGGACACCTCGGGCCTGCGGCATGTGCAGCTGGCCTTCTTCCCTCCCGGCAC
CGTGCATCCGCTGGAGAGGGGAGTGGTCCAGCAGGTGAAGGGCCACTACCGCCAGGCCATGCTGCTCAAG
GCCATGGCCGCGCTAGAGGGCCAGGATCCCTCAGGCCTGCAGCTGGGTCTCACGGAGGCCCTGCACTTTG
TGGCTGCCGCCTGGCAGGCAGTGGAGCCTTCGGACATAGCCGCCTGCTTTCGTGAGGCTGGCTTTGGGGG
TGGCCCTAATGCCACCATCACCACTTCCCTCAAGAGTGAGGGAGAGGAAGAGGAGGAGGAGGAGGAAGAA
GAGGAGGAGGAAGAGGGTGAAGGAGAGGAAGAGGAGGAGGAAGGGGAGGAGGAGGAGGAGGAAGGGGGGG
AAGGAGAGGAATTGGGGGAGGAAGAGGAGGTGGAGGAGGAGGGTGATGTTGATAGTGATGAAGAAGAGGA
GGAAGATGAGGAGAGCTCCTCGGAGGGCTTGGAGGCTGAGGACTGGGCCCAGGGAGTAGTGGAGGCCGGT
GGCAGCTTCGGGGCTTATGGTGCCCAGGAGGAAGCCCAGTGCCCTACTCTGCATTTCCTGGAAGGTGGGG
AGGACTCTGATTCAGACAGTGAGGAAGAGGACGATGAGGAAGAGGATGATGAAGATGAAGACGACGATGA
TGATGAGGAGGATGGTGATGAGGTGCCTGTACCCAGCTTTGGGGAGGCCATGGCTTACTTTGCCATGGTC
AAGAGGTACCTGACCTCCTTCCCCATTGATGACCGCGTGCAGAGCCACATCCTCCACTTGGAACACGATC
TGGTTCATGTGACCAGGAAGAACCACGCCAGGCAGGCGGGAGTTCGAGGTCTTGGACATCAAAGCGGGCT
AGCAGTCGCCACCATGGTGAGCAAGGGCGAGGAGCTGTTCACCGGGGTGGTGCCCATCCTGGTCGAGCTG
GACGGCGACGTAAACGGCCACAAGTTCAGCGTGTCCGGCGAGGGCGAGGGCGATGCCACCTACGGCAAGC
TGACCCTGAAGTTCATCTGCACCACCGGCAAGCTGCCCGTGCCCTGGCCCACCCTCGTGACCACCCTGAC
CTACGGCGTGCAGTGCTTCAGCCGCTACCCCGACCACATGAAGCAGCACGACTTCTTCAAGTCCGCCATG
CCCGAAGGCTACGTCCAGGAGCGCACCATCTTCTTCAAGGACGACGGCAACTACAAGACCCGCGCCGAGG
TGAAGTTCGAGGGCGACACCCTGGTGAACCGCATCGAGCTGAAGGGCATCGACTTCAAGGAGGACGGCAA
CATCCTGGGGCACAAGCTGGAGTACAACTACAACAGCCACAACGTCTATATCATGGCCGACAAGCAGAAG
AACGGCATCAAGGTGAACTTCAAGATCCGCCACAACATCGAGGACGGCAGCGTGCAGCTCGCCGACCACT
ACCAGCAGAACACCCCCATCGGCGACGGCCCCGTGCTGCTGCCCGACAACCACTACCTGAGCACCCAGTC
CGCCCTGAGCAAAGACCCCAACGAGAAGCGCGATCACATGGTCCTGCTGGAGTTCGTGACCGCCGCCGGG
ATCACTCTCGGCATGGACGAGCTGTACAAGGGTGGTGAAACGCGTGGTGCAGAAATCGGTACTGGCTTTC
CATTCGACCCCCATTATGTGGAAGTCCTGGGCGAGCGCATGCACTACGTCGATGTTGGTCCGCGCGATGG
CACCCCTGTGCTGTTCCTGCACGGTAACCCGACCTCCTCCTACGTGTGGCGCAACATCATCCCGCATGTT
GCACCGACCCATCGCTGCATTGCTCCAGACCTGATCGGTATGGGCAAATCCGACAAACCAGACCTGGGTT
ATTTCTTCGACGACCACGTCCGCTTCATGGATGCCTTCATCGAAGCCCTGGGTCTGGAAGAGGTCGTCCT
GGTCATTCACGACTGGGGCTCCGCTCTGGGTTTCCACTGGGCCAAGCGCAATCCAGAGCGCGTCAAAGGT
ATTGCATTTATGGAGTTCATCCGCCCTATCCCGACCTGGGACGAATGGCCAGAATTTGCCCGCGAGACCT
TCCAGGCCTTCCGCACCACCGACGTCGGCCGCAAGCTGATCATCGATCAGAACGTTTTTATCGAGGGTAC
GCTGCCGATGGGTGTCGTCCGCCCGCTGACTGAAGTCGAGATGGACCATTACCGCGAGCCGTTCCTGAAT
CCTGTTGACCGCGAGCCACTGTGGCGCTTCCCAAACGAGCTGCCAATCGCCGGTGAGCCAGCGAACATCG
TCGCGCTGGTCGAAGAATACATGGACTGGCTGCACCAGTCCCCTGTCCCGAAGCTGCTGTTCTGGGGCAC
CCCAGGCGTTCTGATCCCACCGGCCGAAGCCGCTCGCCTGGCCAAAAGCCTGCCTAACTGCAAGGCTGTG
GACATCGGCCCGGGTCTGAATCTGCTGCAAGAAGACAACCCGGACCTGATCGGCAGCGAGATCGCGCGCT
GGCTGTCGACGCTCGAGATTTCCGGCTAGCCGGTCTGCAGCCTAGGCTTAAGCGCTCGAGGCGGCCGCAA
TTCACTCCTCAGGTGCAGGCTGCCTATCAGAAGGTGGTGGCTGGTGTGGCCAATGCCCTGGCTCACAAAT
ACCACTGAGATCTTTTTCCCTCTGCCAAAAATTATGGGGACATCATGAAGCCCCTTGAGCATCTGACTTC
TGGCTAATAAAGGAAATTTATTTTCATTGCAATAGTGTGTTGGAATTTTTTGTGTCTCTCACTCGGAAGG
ACATATGGGAGGGCAAATCATTTAAAACATCAGAATGAGTATTTGGTTTAGAGTTTGGCAACATATGCCC
ATATGCTGGCTGCCATGAACAAAGGTTGGCTATAAAGAGGTCATCAGTATATGAAACAGCCCCCTGCTGT
CCATTCCTTATTCCATAGAAAAGCCTTGACTTGAGGTTAGATTTTTTTTATATTTTGTTTTGTGTTATTT
TTTTCTTTAACATCCCTAAAATTTTCCTTACATGTTTTACTAGCCAGATTTTTCCTCCTCTCCTGACTAC
TCCCAGTCATAGCTGTCCCTCTTCTCTTATGGAGATCCCTCGACCTGCACCGTCGAGCTAGCATATGGAT
CCATATAACTTCGTATAATGTATGCTATACGAAGTTATTACGATACCGTCAACTTGTTTATTGCAGCTTA
TAATGGTTACAAATAAAGCAATAGCATCACAAATTTCACAAATAAAGCATTTTTTTCACTGCATTCTAGT
TGTGGTTTGTCCAAACTCATCAATGTATCTTAGGTACCCAGCTTTTGTTCCCTTTAGTGAGGGTTAATTG
CGCGCTTGGCGTAATCATGGTCATAGCTGTTTCCTGTGTGAAATTGTTATCCGCTCACAATTCCACACAA
CATACGAGCCGGAAGCATAAAGTGTAAAGCCTGGGGTGCCTAATGAGTGAGCTAACTCACATTAATTGCG
TTGCGCTCACTGCCCGCTTTCCAGTCGGGAAACCTGTCGTGCCAGCTGCATTAATGAATCGGCCAACGCG
CGGGGAGAGGCGGTTTGCGTATTGGGCGCTCTTCCGCTTCCTCGCTCACTGACTCGCTGCGCTCGGTCGT
TCGGCTGCGGCGAGCGGTATCAGCTCACTCAAAGGCGGTAATACGGTTATCCACAGAATCAGGGGATAAC
GCAGGAAAGAACATGTGAGCAAAAGGCCAGCAAAAGGCCAGGAACCGTAAAAAGGCCGCGTTGCTGGCGT
TTTTCCATAGGCTCCGCCCCCCTGACGAGCATCACAAAAATCGACGCTCAAGTCAGAGGTGGCGAAACCC
GACAGGACTATAAAGATACCAGGCGTTTCCCCCTGGAAGCTCCCTCGTGCGCTCTCCTGTTCCGACCCTG
CCGCTTACCGGATACCTGTCCGCCTTTCTCCCTTCGGGAAGCGTGGCGCTTTCTCATAGCTCACGCTGTA
GGTATCTCAGTTCGGTGTAGGTCGTTCGCTCCAAGCTGGGCTGTGTGCACGAACCCCCCGTTCAGCCCGA
CCGCTGCGCCTTATCCGGTAACTATCGTCTTGAGTCCAACCCGGTAAGACACGACTTATCGCCACTGGCA
GCAGCCACTGGTAACAGGATTAGCAGAGCGAGGTATGTAGGCGGTGCTACAGAGTTCTTGAAGTGGTGGC
CTAACTACGGCTACACTAGAAGAACAGTATTTGGTATCTGCGCTCTGCTGAAGCCAGTTACCTTCGGAAA
AAGAGTTGGTAGCTCTTGATCCGGCAAACAAACCACCGCTGGTAGCGGTGGTTTTTTTGTTTGCAAGCAG
CAGATTACGCGCAGAAAAAAAGGATCTCAAGAAGATCCTTTGATCTTTTCTACGGGGTCTGACGCTCAGT
GGAACGAAAACTCACGTTAAGGGATTTTGGTCATGAGATTATCAAAAAGGATCTTCACCTAGATCCTTTT
AAATTAAAAATGAAGTTTTAAATCAATCTAAAGTATATATGAGTAAACTTGGTCTGACAGTTACCAATGC
TTAATCAGTGAGGCACCTATCTCAGCGATCTGTCTATTTCGTTCATCCATAGTTGCCTGACTCCCCGTCG
TGTAGATAACTACGATACGGGAGGGCTTACCATCTGGCCCCAGTGCTGCAATGATACCGCGAGACCCACG
CTCACCGGCTCCAGATTTATCAGCAATAAACCAGCCAGCCGGAAGGGCCGAGCGCAGAAGTGGTCCTGCA
ACTTTATCCGCCTCCATCCAGTCTATTAATTGTTGCCGGGAAGCTAGAGTAAGTAGTTCGCCAGTTAATA
GTTTGCGCAACGTTGTTGCCATTGCTACAGGCATCGTGGTGTCACGCTCGTCGTTTGGTATGGCTTCATT
CAGCTCCGGTTCCCAACGATCAAGGCGAGTTACATGATCCCCCATGTTGTGCAAAAAAGCGGTTAGCTCC
TTCGGTCCTCCGATCGTTGTCAGAAGTAAGTTGGCCGCAGTGTTATCACTCATGGTTATGGCAGCACTGC
ATAATTCTCTTACTGTCATGCCATCCGTAAGATGCTTTTCTGTGACTGGTGAGTACTCAACCAAGTCATT
CTGAGAATAGTGTATGCGGCGACCGAGTTGCTCTTGCCCGGCGTCAATACGGGATAATACCGCGCCACAT
AGCAGAACTTTAAAAGTGCTCATCATTGGAAAACGTTCTTCGGGGCGAAAACTCTCAAGGATCTTACCGC
TGTTGAGATCCAGTTCGATGTAACCCACTCGTGCACCCAACTGATCTTCAGCATCTTTTACTTTCACCAG
CGTTTCTGGGTGAGCAAAAACAGGAAGGCAAAATGCCGCAAAAAAGGGAATAAGGGCGACACGGAAATGT
TGAATACTCATACTCTTCCTTTTTCAATATTATTGAAGCATTTATCAGGGTTATTGTCTCATGAGCGGAT
ACATATTTGAATGTATTTAGAAAAATAAACAAATAGGGGTTCCGCGCACATTTCCCCGAAAAGTGCC
